>Addgene plasmid #162381 | pGP-AAV-CAG-FLEX-jGCaMP8m-WPRE | addgene full sequence | sequence record 413019 | Addgene NGS Result
GTTGGGAAGGGCGATCGGTGCGGGCCTCTTCGCTATTACGCCAGCTGCGCGCTCGCTCGCTCACTGAGGC
CGCCCGGGCAAAGCCCGGGCGTCGGGCGACCTTTGGTCGCCCGGCCTCAGTGAGCGAGCGAGCGCGCAGA
GAGGGAGTGGCCAACTCCATCACTAGGGGTTCCTTGTAGTTAATGATTAACCCGCCATGCTACTTATCTA
CGTAGCCATGCTCTAGGAAGAGTACCATTGACGTCAATAATGACGTATGTTCCCATAGTAACGCCAATAG
GGACTTTCCATTGACGTCAATGGGTGGAGTATTTACGGTAAACTGCCCACTTGGCAGTACATCAAGTGTA
TCATATGCCAAGTACGCCCCCTATTGACGTCAATGACGGTAAATGGCCCGCCTGGCATTATGCCCAGTAC
ATGACCTTATGGGACTTTCCTACTTGGCAGTACATCTACGTATTAGTCATCGCTATTACCATGGTCGAGG
TGAGCCCCACGTTCTGCTTCACTCTCCCCATCTCCCCCCCCTCCCCACCCCCAATTTTGTATTTATTTAT
TTTTTAATTATTTTGTGCAGCGATGGGGGCGGGGGGGGGGGGGGGGGGSGSGCSGGGGGGGGGGGGGGGG
GGGGGGGGGGGGGGSGGGGCGAGGCGGAGAGGTGCGGCGGCAGCCAATCAGAGCGGCGCGCTCCGAAAGT
TTCCTTTTATGGCGAGGCGGCGGCGGCGGCGGCCCTATAAAAAGCGAAGCGCGCGGCGGGCGGGAGTCGC
TGCGCGCTGCCTTCGCCCCGTGCCCCGCTCCGCCGCCGCCTCGCGCCGCCCGCCCCGGCTCTGACTGACC
GCGTTACTCCCACAGGTGAGCGGGCGGGACGGCCCTTCTCCTCCGGGCTGTAATTAGCGCTTGGTTTAAT
GACGGCTTGTTTCTTTTCTGTGGCTGCGTGAAAGCCTTGAGGGGCTCCGGGAGGGCCCTTTGTGCGGGGG
GAGCGGCTCGGGGCTGTCCGCGGGGGGACGGCTGCCTTCGGGGGGGACGGGGCAGGGCGGGGTTCGGCTT
CTGGCGTGTGACCGGCGGCTCTAGAGCCTCTGCTAACCATGTTCATGCCTTCTTCTTTTTCCTACAGCTC
CTGGGCAACGTGCTGGTTATTGTGCTGTCTCATCATTTTGGCAAAGAATTGGATCCCCATAACTTCGTAT
AAAGTATCCTATACGAAGTTATATCAAAATAGGAAGACCAATGCTTCACCATCGACCCGAATTGCCAAGC
ATCACCATCGACCCATAACTTCGTATAATGTATGCTATACGAAGTTATACTAGAGCTTTCACTTCGCTGT
CATCATTTGTACAAACTCTTCGTAGTTTACCTGACCATCCCCATCGATGTCTGCTTCCCTGATCATTTCA
TCAACCTCTTCATCTGTTAACTTCTCTCCAAGGTTTGTCATCACGTGGCGAAGCTCTGCTGCACTGATGT
AGCCATTGCCATCCTTATCAAACACACCGAACGCTTCTCTAATTTCTTCTTCCGTGTCCCTGTATTTCAT
TTTTCTTGCCATCATTGTCAGGAACTCAGGGAAGTCGATTGTGCCGTCACCGTCGGCATCTACTTCATTG
ATCATGTCCTGCAGCTCTGCTTCTGTGGGGTTCTGCCCCAGAGACCGCATCACCGTCCCCAGCTCCTTGG
TTGTTATTGTCCCATCCCCGTCCTTGTCAAATAGGGAGAAAGCCTCTTTGTATTCTGCGATCTGCTCTTC
AGTCAGTTGGTCCGGCAGGTTGTACTCCAGCTTGTGCCCCAGGATGTTGCCGTCCTCCTTGAAGTCGATG
CCCTTCAGCTCGATGCGGTTCACCAGGGTGTCGCCCTCGAACTTCACCTCGGCGCGGGTCTTGTAGTTGC
CGTCGTCCTTGAAGAAGATGGTGCGCTCCTGGATGTAGCCTTCGGGCATGGCGGACTTGAAGAAGTCGTG
CTGCTTCATGTGGTCGGGGTAGCGGCTGAAGCACTGCACGCCGTAGGTCAGGGTGGTCACGAGGGTGGGC
CAGGGCACGGGCAGCTTGCCGGTGGTGCAGATGAACTTCAGGGTCAGCTTGCCGTAGGTGGCATCGCCCT
CACCCTCGCCGGACACGCTGAACTTGTGGCCGTTTACGTCGCCGTCCAGCTCGACCAGGATGGGCACCAC
CCCGGTGAACAGCTCCTCGCCCTTGCTCACCATGCTCCCTCCGGTACCGCCCTTGTACAGCTCGTCCATG
CCGAGAGTGATCCCGGCGGCGGTCACGAACTCCAGCAGGACCATGTGATCGCGCTTCTCGTTGGGGTCTT
TCGAAAGTTTGGACTCCACGCTCAGGTAGTGGTTGTCGGGCAGCAGCACGGGGCCGTCGCCGATGGGGGT
GTTCTGCTGGTAGTGGTAGGCGAGCTGCACGCCGCCGTCCTCGATGTTGTGGCGGATGTGGAAGTTCGCC
TTGATGCCGTTCTTCTGCTTGTCGGCCTTGATATAGACGTTGATCTTCAGGCCCATCAGGCGGCCGATGA
TCTTCACGGCGGTGGCCACCTCCTTGAAGGTCTTCTTGCGACGCGTGTGATGATGGTGATGATGCATGGT
GGCGGATCCTAGTATAACTTCGTATAGGATACTTTATACGAAGTTATCATTGGGATTCTTCCTATTTTGA
TCCAAGCATCACCATCGACCCTCTAGTCCAGATCTCACCATCGACCCATAACTTCGTATAGCATACATTA
TACGAAGTTATGTCCCTCGAAGAGGTTCGAATTCGATATCAAGCTTATCGATAATCAACCTCTGGATTAC
AAAATTTGTGAAAGATTGACTGGTATTCTTAACTATGTTGCTCCTTTTACGCTATGTGGATACGCTGCTT
TAATGCCTTTGTATCATGCTATTGCTTCCCGTATGGCTTTCATTTTCTCCTCCTTGTATAAATCCTGGTT
GCTGTCTCTTTATGAGGAGTTGTGGCCCGTTGTCAGGCAACGTGGCGTGGTGTGCACTGTGTTTGCTGAC
GCAACCCCCACTGGTTGGGGCATTGCCACCACCTGTCAGCTCCTTTCCGGGACTTTCGCTTTCCCCCTCC
CTATTGCCACGGCGGAACTCATCGCCGCCTGCCTTGCCCGCTGCTGGACAGGGGCTCGGCTGTTGGGCAC
TGACAATTCCGTGGTGTTGTCGGGGAAATCATCGTCCTTTCCTTGGCTGCTCGCCTGTGTTGCCACCTGG
ATTCTGCGCGGGACGTCCTTCTGCTACGTCCCTTCGGCCCTCAATCCAGCGGACCTTCCTTCCCGCGGCC
TGCTGCCGGCTCTGCGGCCTCTTCCGCGTCTTCGCCTTCGCCCTCAGACGAGTCGGATCTCCCTTTGGGC
CGCCTCCCCGCATCGATACCGTCGACCCGGGCGGCCGCTTCGAGCAGACATGATAAGATACATTGATGAG
TTTGGACAAACCACAACTAGAATGCAGTGAAAAAAATGCTTTATTTGTGAAATTTGTGATGCTATTGCTT
TATTTGTAACCATTATAAGCTGCAATAAACAAGTTAACAACAACAATTGCATTCATTTTATGTTTCAGGT
TCAGGGGGAGATGTGGGAGGTTTTTTAAAGCAAGTAAAACCTCTACAAATGTGGTAAAATCGATAAGGAT
CTTCCTAGAGCATGGCTACGTAGATAAGTAGCATGGCGGGTTAATCATTAACTACAAGGAACCCCTAGTG
ATGGAGTTGGCCACTCCCTCTCTGCGCGCTCGCTCGCTCACTGAGGCCGGGCGACCAAAGGTCGCCCGAC
GCCCGGGCTTTGCCCGGGCGGCCTCAGTGAGCGAGCGAGCGCGCAGCTGCATTAATGAATCGGCCAACGC
GCGGGGAGAGGCGGTTTGCGTATTGGGCGCTCTTCCGCTTCCTCGCTCACTGACTCGCTGCGCTCGGTCG
TTCGGCTGCGGCGAGCGGTATCAGCTCACTCAAAGGCGGTAATACGGTTATCCACAGAATCAGGGGATAA
CGCAGGAAAGAACATGTGAGCAAAAGGCCAGCAAAAGGCCAGGAACCGTAAAAAGGCCGCGTTGCTGGCG
TTTTTCCATAGGCTCCGCCCCCCTGACGAGCATCACAAAAATCGACGCTCAAGTCAGAGGTGGCGAAACC
CGACAGGACTATAAAGATACCAGGCGTTTCCCCCTGGAAGCTCCCTCGTGCGCTCTCCTGTTCCGACCCT
GCCGCTTACCGGATACCTGTCCGCCTTTCTCCCTTCGGGAAGCGTGGCGCTTTCTCATAGCTCACGCTGT
AGGTATCTCAGTTCGGTGTAGGTCGTTCGCTCCAAGCTGGGCTGTGTGCACGAACCCCCCGTTCAGCCCG
ACCGCTGCGCCTTATCCGGTAACTATCGTCTTGAGTCCAACCCGGTAAGACACGACTTATCGCCACTGGC
AGCAGCCACTGGTAACAGGATTAGCAGAGCGAGGTATGTAGGCGGTGCTACAGAGTTCTTGAAGTGGTGG
CCTAACTACGGCTACACTAGAAGAACAGTATTTGGTATCTGCGCTCTGCTGAAGCCAGTTACCTTCGGAA
AAAGAGTTGGTAGCTCTTGATCCGGCAAACAAACCACCGCTGGTAGCGGTGGTTTTTTTGTTTGCAAGCA
GCAGATTACGCGCAGAAAAAAAGGATCTCAAGAAGATCCTTTGATCTTTTCTACGGGGTCTGACGCTCAG
TGGAACGAAAACTCACGTTAAGGGATTTTGGTCATGAGATTATCAAAAAGGATCTTCACCTAGATCCTTT
TAAATTAAAAATGAAGTTTTAAATCAATCTAAAGTATATATGAGTAAACTTGGTCTGACAGTTACCAATG
CTTAATCAGTGAGGCACCTATCTCAGCGATCTGTCTATTTCGTTCATCCATAGTTGCCTGACTCCCCGTC
GTGTAGATAACTACGATACGGGAGGGCTTACCATCTGGCCCCAGTGCTGCAATGATACCGCGAGACCCAC
GCTCACCGGCTCCAGATTTATCAGCAATAAACCAGCCAGCCGGAAGGGCCGAGCGCAGAAGTGGTCCTGC
AACTTTATCCGCCTCCATCCAGTCTATTAATTGTTGCCGGGAAGCTAGAGTAAGTAGTTCGCCAGTTAAT
AGTTTGCGCAACGTTGTTGCCATTGCTACAGGCATCGTGGTGTCACGCTCGTCGTTTGGTATGGCTTCAT
TCAGCTCCGGTTCCCAACGATCAAGGCGAGTTACATGATCCCCCATGTTGTGCAAAAAAGCGGTTAGCTC
CTTCGGTCCTCCGATCGTTGTCAGAAGTAAGTTGGCCGCAGTGTTATCACTCATGGTTATGGCAGCACTG
CATAATTCTCTTACTGTCATGCCATCCGTAAGATGCTTTTCTGTGACTGGTGAGTACTCAACCAAGTCAT
TCTGAGAATAGTGTATGCGGCGACCGAGTTGCTCTTGCCCGGCGTCAATACGGGATAATACCGCGCCACA
TAGCAGAACTTTAAAAGTGCTCATCATTGGAAAACGTTCTTCGGGGCGAAAACTCTCAAGGATCTTACCG
CTGTTGAGATCCAGTTCGATGTAACCCACTCGTGCACCCAACTGATCTTCAGCATCTTTTACTTTCACCA
GCGTTTCTGGGTGAGCAAAAACAGGAAGGCAAAATGCCGCAAAAAAGGGAATAAGGGCGACACGGAAATG
TTGAATACTCATACTCTTCCTTTTTCAATATTATTGAAGCATTTATCAGGGTTATTGTCTCATGAGCGGA
TACATATTTGAATGTATTTAGAAAAATAAACAAATAGGGGTTCCGCGCACATTTCCCCGAAAAGTGCCAC
CTAAATTGTAAGCGTTAATATTTTGTTAAAATTCGCGTTAAATTTTTGTTAAATCAGCTCATTTTTTAAC
CAATAGGCCGAAATCGGCAAAATCCCTTATAAATCAAAAGAATAGACCGAGATAGGGT
[37 nt withheld, positions 5939-5975]
AAAGAACGTGGACTCCAACGTCAAAGG
[49 nt withheld, positions 6003-6051]
T
[91 nt withheld, positions 6053-6143]
G
[124 nt withheld, positions 6145-6268]
CCCATTCGCCATTCAGGCTGCGCAACT
Features (pLannotate 1.2.2; 22 found; start..end, strand, type, name):
     42..174     -  repeat_region  AAV2 ITR (fragment): inverted terminal repeat of adeno-associated virus serotype 2 inverted
    235..483     +  enhancer       CMV enhancer (fragment): human cytomegalovirus immediate early enhancer
    485..762     +  promoter       chicken β-actin promoter: No description available
    763..898     +  intron         hybrid intron (fragment): hybrid between chicken β-actin (CBA) and minute virus of mice (MMV) introns (Gray et al., 2011)
    987..1117    +  intron         chimeric intron (fragment): chimera between introns from chicken β-actin and rabbit β-globin
   1115..1180    +  CDS            HBB (fragment): HBB_LEPEU - Experimental evidence at protein level: Swiss-Prot protein existence level 1. Involved in oxygen transport from the lung to the various peripheral tissues. From Lepus europaeus (European hare).
   1179..1212    -  protein_bind   lox2272: Cre-mediated recombination occurs in the 8-bp core sequence (GGATACTT). lox2272 sites are compatible with each other, but incompatible with loxP or loxN sites (Lee and Saito, 1988). Cre recombinase
   1275..1308    -  protein_bind   loxP: Cre-mediated recombination occurs in the 8-bp core sequence (GCATACAT). Cre recombinase
   1319..2491    -  CDS            GCaMP6s (fragment): improved fluorescent protein-based calcium sensor (Chen et al., 2013)
   2604..2637    +  protein_bind   lox2272: Cre-mediated recombination occurs in the 8-bp core sequence (GGATACTT). lox2272 sites are compatible with each other, but incompatible with loxP or loxN sites (Lee and Saito, 1988). Cre recombinase
   2708..2741    +  protein_bind   loxP: Cre-mediated recombination occurs in the 8-bp core sequence (GCATACAT). Cre recombinase
   2759..2783    +  misc_feature   MCS (fragment): pBluescript multiple cloning site
   2783..3371    +  misc_feature   WPRE: woodchuck hepatitis virus posttranscriptional regulatory element
   3414..3535    -  polyA_signal   SV40 poly(A) signal: SV40 polyadenylation signal
   3558..3626    -  CDS            large T antigen (fragment): large T antigen from SV40 (simian virus 40)
   3697..3830    +  repeat_region  AAV2 ITR: inverted terminal repeat of adeno-associated virus serotype 2 inverted
   3824..3880    -  CDS            lacI (fragment): lac repressor; lacI; The lac repressor binds to the lac operator to inhibit transcription in E. coli. This inhibition can be relieved by adding lactose or isopropyl-β-D-thiogalactopyranoside (IPTG).
   4063..4651    -  rep_origin     ori: high-copy-number ColE1/pMB1/pBR322/pUC origin of replication
   4822..5682    -  CDS            AmpR: β-lactamase; bla; confers resistance to ampicillin, carbenicillin, and related antibiotics
   5683..5787    -  promoter       AmpR promoter: bla
   5840..6268    -  rep_origin     f1 ori (sequence partly withheld): f1 bacteriophage origin of replication; arrow indicates direction of (+) strand synthesis
   6273..47      -  CDS            lacZα (fragment) (across the origin): LacZα fragment of β-galactosidase; lacZ fragment
