[The description below was written by a language model from this plasmid's Addgene catalogue record and pLannotate feature annotations shown in this document.]
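Description:
pGP-AAV-CAG-FLEX-jGCaMP8m-WPRE is an adeno-associated virus transfer plasmid (about 6.3 kb) built on the AAV-CAG-FLEX backbone for Cre-dependent expression of the fast genetically encoded calcium indicator jGCaMP8m in mammalian cells. The expression cassette lies between two AAV2 inverted terminal repeats, which allow it to be packaged into recombinant AAV particles. Outside the ITRs, the bacterial backbone carries a ColE1/pUC-type origin, an f1 origin, and an ampicillin resistance gene with its own promoter. The catalogue lists the plasmid as low copy and propagated in a recombination-deficient strain, a common precaution for repeat-bearing ITR plasmids.

Transcription is driven by the CAG promoter, annotated here as its component CMV enhancer, chicken β-actin promoter and chimeric β-actin/β-globin intron. Downstream, the sensor coding sequence sits in reverse orientation relative to the promoter and is flanked by pairs of lox2272 and loxP sites in opposing orientations (a FLEX, or double-inverted, arrangement). Without Cre the sensor is antisense and not expressed. Cre inverts the cassette and then excises one site of each pair, locking it in the sense orientation. The annotation software labels the open reading frame as a GCaMP6s fragment by homology, whereas the catalogue identifies it as jGCaMP8m (variant 686), a 1,269 bp insert with components of rat, chicken and jellyfish origin, carrying the listed A25G and F286Y changes and an N-terminal 6xHis tag. A WPRE follows to enhance transcript stability and expression, and an SV40 polyadenylation signal is annotated downstream of it. The construct is used to produce AAV for imaging calcium activity in Cre-defined cell populations, typically neurons.
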