Addgene plasmid #162381: pGP-AAV-CAG-FLEX-jGCaMP8m-WPRE
Purpose: AAV-mediated expression of ultrafast protein calcium sensor under the CAG promoter, Cre-dependent expression
Depositing lab: GENIE Project. Depositing organization: HHMI, Janelia Research Campus. Publication: jGCaMP8 Fast Genetically Encoded Calcium Indicators. Zhang Y, Rózsa M, Bushey D, Zheng J, Reep D, Broussard GJ, Tsang A, Tsegaye G, Patel R, Narayan S, Li JX, Zhang R, Ahrens MB, Turner GC, Wang SS-H, Svoboda K, Korff W, Schreiter ER, Hasseman JP, Kolb I, Looger LL. Janelia Research Campus, Online Resource (2020) doi:10.25378/janelia.13148243.
Backbone
  Vector backbone: AAV-CAG-FLEX
  Backbone manufacturer: Scott Sternson
  Vector type: Mammalian Expression, AAV, Cre/Lox
Growth in bacteria
  Bacterial resistance: Ampicillin, 100 μg/mL
  Growth temperature: 30°C
  Growth strain: NEB Stable
  Copy number: Low Copy
Gene/Insert
  Gene/Insert name: jGCaMP8m (alt name: variant 686)
  Species: R. norvegicus (rat), G. gallus (chicken); A. victoria (jellyfish)
  Insert size (bp): 1269
  Mutation: A25G F286Y
  Promoter: CAG
  Tag / fusion protein: 6xHis (N terminal on insert)
  Cloning method: Restriction Enzyme; 5′ cloning site Unknown (unknown if destroyed); 3′ cloning site Unknown (unknown if destroyed)
Terms and licenses: Academic/Nonprofit Terms; Industry Terms: Not Available to Industry
Depositor comments: For additional description and application data, see Zhang & Rózsa et al. (2023). Fast and sensitive GCaMP calcium indicators for imaging neural populations. Nature, 615(7954), 884–891. https://doi.org/10.1038/s41586-023-05828-9.
How to cite: pGP-AAV-CAG-FLEX-jGCaMP8m-WPRE was a gift from GENIE Project (Addgene plasmid # 162381 ; http://n2t.net/addgene:162381 ; RRID:Addgene_162381) For viral preps, please replace (Addgene plasmid # 162381) in the above sentence with: (Addgene viral prep # 162381-AAV1), (Addgene viral prep # 162381-AAV5), (Addgene viral prep # 162381-AAV9), or (Addgene viral prep # 162381-AAVrg)
