>Addgene plasmid #162381 | pGP-AAV-CAG-FLEX-jGCaMP8m-WPRE | depositor partial sequence | sequence record 314711 | jGCaMP8m insert reverse orientation
TCACTTCGCTGTCATCATTTGTACAAACTCTTCGTAGTTTACCTGACCATCCCCATCGATGTCTGCTTCC
CTGATCATTTCATCAACCTCTTCATCTGTTAACTTCTCTCCAAGGTTTGTCATCACGTGGCGAAGCTCTG
CTGCACTGATGTAGCCATTGCCATCCTTATCAAACACACCGAACGCTTCTCTAATTTCTTCTTCCGTGTC
CCTGTATTTCATTTTTCTTGCCATCATTGTCAGGAACTCAGGGAAGTCGATTGTGCCGTCACCGTCGGCA
TCTACTTCATTGATCATGTCCTGCAGCTCTGCTTCTGTGGGGTTCTGCCCCAGAGACCGCATCACCGTCC
CCAGCTCCTTGGTTGTTATTGTCCCATCCCCGTCCTTGTCAAATAGGGAGAAAGCCTCTTTGTATTCTGC
GATCTGCTCTTCAGTCAGTTGGTCCGGCAGGTTGTACTCCAGCTTGTGCCCCAGGATGTTGCCGTCCTCC
TTGAAGTCGATGCCCTTCAGCTCGATGCGGTTCACCAGGGTGTCGCCCTCGAACTTCACCTCGGCGCGGG
TCTTGTAGTTGCCGTCGTCCTTGAAGAAGATGGTGCGCTCCTGGATGTAGCCTTCGGGCATGGCGGACTT
GAAGAAGTCGTGCTGCTTCATGTGGTCGGGGTAGCGGCTGAAGCACTGCACGCCGTAGGTCAGGGTGGTC
ACGAGGGTGGGCCAGGGCACGGGCAGCTTGCCGGTGGTGCAGATGAACTTCAGGGTCAGCTTGCCGTAGG
TGGCATCGCCCTCACCCTCGCCGGACACGCTGAACTTGTGGCCGTTTACGTCGCCGTCCAGCTCGACCAG
GATGGGCACCACCCCGGTGAACAGCTCCTCGCCCTTGCTCACCATGCTCCCTCCGGTACCGCCCTTGTAC
AGCTCGTCCATGCCGAGAGTGATCCCGGCGGCGGTCACGAACTCCAGCAGGACCATGTGATCGCGCTTCT
CGTTGGGGTCTTTCGAAAGTTTGGACTCCACGCTCAGGTAGTGGTTGTCGGGCAGCAGCACGGGGCCGTC
GCCGATGGGGGTGTTCTGCTGGTAGTGGTAGGCGAGCTGCACGCCGCCGTCCTCGATGTTGTGGCGGATG
TGGAAGTTCGCCTTGATGCCGTTCTTCTGCTTGTCGGCCTTGATATAGACGTTGATCTTCAGGCCCATCA
GGCGGCCGATGATCTTCACGGCGGTGGCCACCTCCTTGAAGGTCTTCTTGCGACGCGTGTGATGATGGTG
ATGATGCAT
